>Addgene plasmid #202238 | pBC079 | addgene full sequence | sequence record 419096 | Addgene NGS Result
TTAATTAAAGCGGATAACAATTTCACACAGGAGGCCGCCTAGGCCGCGGCCGCGCGAATTTGCCGAATTC
GGATCCGGAGGGAGTGTGGGCGGACAATAAAGTCTTAAACTGAACAAAATAGATCTAAACTATGACAATA
AAGTCTTAAACTAGACAGAATAGTTGTAAACTGAAATCAGTCCAGTTATGCTGTGAAAAAGCATACTGGA
CTTTTGTTATGGCTAAAGCAAACTCTTCATTTTCTGAAGTGCAAATTGCCCGTCGTATTAAAGAGGGGCG
TGGCGCTGCAAGAATTCAAGCTTGGAGGACTCCTGTTGATAGATCCAGTAATGACCTCAGAACTCCATCT
GGATTTGTTCAGAACGCTCGGTTGCCGCCGGGCGTTTTTTATTGGTGAGAATCCAAGCTAGACTGCGATG
AGTGGCAGGGCGGGGCGTAATTTCTTAAGGCAGTTATTGGTGCCCTTAAACGCCTGGGGTAATGACTCTC
TAGCTTGAGGCATCAAATAAAACGAAAGGCTCAGTCGAAAGACTGGGCCTTTCGTTTTATCTGTTGTTTG
TCGGTGAACGCTCTCCTGAGTAGGACAAATCCGCCCGCCGCTGCAAGAATTCAAGCTTGGAGGAAGTTCC
TATACTTTCTAGAGAATAGGAACTTCGGAATAGGAACTTCAAGATCCCCTGATTCCCTTTGTCAACAGCA
ATGGATCGAATTGACATAAGCCTGTTCGGTTCGTAAACTGTAATGCAAGTAGCGTATGCGCTCACGCAAC
TGGTCCAGAACCTTGACCGAACGCAGCGGTGGTAACGGCGCAGTGGCGGTTTTCATGGCTTGTTATGACT
GTTTTTTTGTACAGTCTATGCCTCGGGCATCCAAGCAGCAAGCGCGTTACGCCGTGGGTCGATGTTTGAT
GTTATGGAGCAGCAACGATGTTACGCAGCAGCAACGATGTTACGCAGCAGGGCAGTCGCCCTAAAACAAA
GTTAGGTGGCTCAAGTATGGGCATCATTCGCACATGTAGGCTCGGCCCTGACCAAGTCAAATCCATGCGG
GCTGCTCTTGATCTTTTCGGTCGTGAGTTCGGAGACGTAGCCACCTACTCCCAACATCAGCCGGACTCCG
ATTACCTCGGGAACTTGCTCCGTAGTAAGACATTCATCGCGCTTGCTGCCTTCGACCAAGAAGCGGTTGT
TGGCGCTCTCGCGGCTTACGTTCTGCCCAAGTTTGAGCAGCCGCGTAGTGAGATCTATATCTATGATCTC
GCAGTCTCCGGCGAGCACCGGAGGCAGGGCATTGCCACCGCGCTCATCAATCTCCTCAAGCATGAGGCCA
ACGCGCTTGGTGCTTATGTGATCTACGTGCAAGCAGATTACGGTGACGATCCCGCAGTGGCTCTCTATAC
AAAGTTGGGCATACGGGAAGAAGTGATGCACTTTGATATCGACCCAAGTACCGCCACCTAACAATTCGTT
CAAGCCGAGATCGGCTTCCCGGCCGCGGAGTTGTTCGGTAAATTGTCACAACGCCGCGGCCAATTCGATC
TAGAATTCCATTGAGTAAGTTTTTAAGCACATCAGCTTCAAAAGCGCTCTGAAGTTCCTATACTTTCTAG
AGAATAGGAACTTCGGAATAGGTACTTCCGCTACTAGAATTCGAGCGGGGAATTCTTGACAATTAATCAT
CGGCTCGTATAATGTGTGGAATTGTGAGCGGATAACAATTTTCACACAGGAAACAGCTAAATGCGTAAAG
GAGAAGAACTTTTCACTGGAGTTGTCCCAATTCTTGTTGAATTAGATGGTGATGTTAATGGGCACAAATT
TTCTGTCAGTGGAGAGGGTGAAGGTGATGCAACATACGGAAAACTTACCCTTAAATTTATTTGCACTACT
GGAAAACTACCTGTTCCATGGCCAACACTTGTCACTACTTTCGGTTATGGTGTTCAATGCTTTGCGAGAT
ACCCAGATCATATGAAACAGCATGACTTTTTCAAGAGTGTCATGCCCGAAGGTTATGTACAGGAAAGAAC
TATATTTTTCAAAGATGACGGGAACTACAAGACACGTGCTGAAGTCAAGTTTGAAGGTGATACCCTTGTT
AATAGAATCGAGTTAAAAGGTATTGATTTTAAAGAAGATGGAAACATTCTTGGACACAAATTGGAATACA
ACTATAACTCACACAATGTATACATCATGGCAGACAAACAAAAGAATGGAATCAAAGTTAACTTCAAAAT
TAGACACAACATTGAAGATGGAAGCGTTCAACTAGCAGACCATTATCAACAAAATACTCCAATTGGCGAT
GGCCCTGTCCTTTTACCAGACAACCATTACCTGTCCACACAATCTGCCCTTTCGAAAGATCCCAACGAAA
AGAGAGACCACATGGTCCTTCTTGAGTTTGTAACAGCTGCTGGGATTACACATGGCATGGATGAACTATA
CAAATGAGCTTAATTAGCTGAGCTTGGACTCCTGTTGATAGATCCAGTAATGACCTCAGAACTCCATCTG
GATTTGTTCAGAACGCTCGGTTGCCGCCGGGCGTTTTTTATTGGTGAGAATCTCCCGCTTTACGAATTCC
CATGGGGAGCATGCGGAGTTACGTCATCCCCACCTTCCGCTGCGTTCTTCATCGATGCCCGCTTAGTGAT
ATGCTTAAAACTCCAAGCACAGCCTTCTCCCCATGGCAAGTACAACTGAGCGAGTTCTCGAATCTAGCAT
TAATGCGAAACGCTTGACGTCAGCCGACGGTTGTAGGCATTTGCGAAACGCTTGACGTCAGCCGACGGTT
GTAGGCATAATGTCGGATCACCTAATGAGGGACAACCAAGGACCCATGGGGATGCTGGTTGTCATTGCCC
CTCCTTCCTCTAAGTGATAAGGTTACTTCCTCTAAATGACCAAGCAGGGTATCTAATCCTGTTAACGCTC
GCTCAGAGAATTCGCATGCGGAGTCGAGGGAGAACCAGATAAGTGAAATCTAGTTCCAAACTATTTTGTC
ATTTTTAATTTTCGTATTAGCTTACGACGCTACACCCAGTTCCCATCTATTTTGTCACTCTTCCCTAAAT
AATCCTTAAAAACTCCATTTCCACCCCTCCCAGTTCCCAACTATTTTGTCCGCCCACACGCTGAGCGAAT
TCCACGCTTGTGGAATTCCTCGAGGGAGTTCACATATACCTGCCGTTCACTATTATTTAGTGAAATGAGA
TATTATGATATTTTCTGAATTGTGATTAAAAAGGCAACTTTATGCCCATGCAACAGAAACTATAAAAAAT
ACAGAGAATGAAAAGAAACAGATAGATTTTTTAGTTCTTTAGGCCCGTAGTCTGCAAATCCTTTTATGAT
TTTCTATCAAACAAAAGAGGAAAATAGACCAGTTGCAATCCAAACGAGAGTCTAATAGAATGAGGTCGAA
AAGTAAATCGCGCGGGTTTGTTACTGATAAAGCAGGCAAGACCTAAAATGTGTAAAGGGCAAAGTGTATA
CTTTGGCGTCACCCCTTACATATTTTAGGTCTTTTTTTATTGTGCGTAACTAACTTGCCATCTTCAAACA
GGAGGGCTGGAAGAAGCAGACCGCTAACACAGTACATAAAAAAGGAGACATGAACGATGAACATCAAAAA
GTTTGCAAAACAAGCAACAGTATTAACCTTTACTACCGCACTGCTGGCAGGAGGCGCAACTCAAGCGTTT
GCGAAAGAAACGAACCAAAAGCCATATAAGGAAACATACGGCATTTCCCATATTACACGCCATGATATGC
TGCAAATCCCTGAACAGCAAAAAAATGAAAAATATCAAGTTCCTGAATTCGATTCGTCCACAATTAAAAA
TATCTCTTCTGCAAAAGGCCTGGACGTTTGGGACAGCTGGCCATTACAAAACGCTGACGGCACTGTCGCA
AACTATCACGGCTACCACATCGTCTTTGCATTAGCCGGAGATCCTAAAAATGCGGATGACACATCGATTT
ACATGTTCTATCAAAAAGTCGGCGAAACTTCTATTGACAGCTGGAAAAACGCTGGCCGCGTCTTTAAAGA
CAGCGACAAATTCGATGCAAATGATTCTATCCTAAAAGACCAAACACAAGAATGGTCAGGTTCAGCCACA
TTTACATCTGACGGAAAAATCCGTTTATTCTACACTGATTTCTCCGGTAAACATTACGGCAAACAAACAC
TGACAACTGCACAAGTTAACGTATCAGCATCAGACAGCTCTTTGAACATCAACGGTGTAGAGGATTATAA
ATCAATCTTTGACGGTGACGGAAAAACGTATCAAAATGTACAGCAGTTCATCGATGAAGGCAACTACAGC
TCAGGCGACAACCATACGCTGAGAGATCCTCACTACGTAGAAGATAAAGGCCACAAATACTTAGTATTTG
AAGCAAACACTGGAACTGAAGATGGCTACCAAGGCGAAGAATCTTTATTTAACAAAGCATACTATGGCAA
AAGCACATCATTCTTCCGTCAAGAAAGTCAAAAACTTCTGCAAAGCGATAAAAAACGCACGGCTGAGTTA
GCAAACGGCGCTCTCGGTATGATTGAGCTAAACGATGATTACACACTGAAAAAAGTGATGAAACCGCTGA
TTGCATCTAACACAGTAACAGATGAAATTGAACGCGCGAACGTCTTTAAAATGAACGGCAAATGGTACCT
GTTCACTGACTCCCGCGGATCAAAAATGACGATTGACGGCATTACGTCTAACGATATTTACATGCTTGGT
TATGTTTCTAATTCTTTAACTGGCCCATACAAGCCGCTGAACAAAACTGGCCTTGTGTTAAAAATGGATC
TTGATCCTAACGATGTAACCTTTACTTACTCACACTTCGCTGTACCTCAAGCGAAAGGAAACAATGTCGT
GATTACAAGCTATATGACAAACAGAGGATTCTACGCAGACAAACAATCAACGTTTGCGCCAAGCTTCCTG
CTGAACATCAAAGGCAAGAAAACATCTGTTGTCAAAGACAGCATCCTTGAACAAGGACAATTAACAGTTA
ACAAATAAATTCGCTGAGCGAGGATGCACATGTGACCGAGGGAAGCTTGCGGCCGCGTCGTGACTGGGAA
AACCCTGGCGACTAGTCTTGGACTCCTGTTGATAGATCCAGTAATGACCTCAGAACTCCATCTGGATTTG
TTCAGAACGCTCGGTTGCCGCCGGGCGTTTTTTATTGGTGAGAATCCAGGGGTCCCCAATAATTACGATT
TAAATTTGTGTCTCAAAATCTCTGATGTTACATTGCACAAGATAAAAATATATCATCATGAACAATAAAA
CTGTCTGCTTACATAAACAGTAATACAAGGGGTGTTATGAGCCATATTCAGCGTGAAACGAGCTGTAGCC
GTCCGCGTCTGAACAGCAACATGGATGCGGATCTGTATGGCTATAAATGGGCGCGTGATAACGTGGGTCA
GAGCGGCGCGACCATTTATCGTCTGTATGGCAAACCGGATGCGCCGGAACTGTTTCTGAAACATGGCAAA
GGCAGCGTGGCGAACGATGTGACCGATGAAATGGTGCGTCTGAACTGGCTGACCGAATTTATGCCGCTGC
CGACCATTAAACATTTTATTCGCACCCCGGATGATGCGTGGCTGCTGACCACCGCGATTCCGGGCAAAAC
CGCGTTTCAGGTGCTGGAAGAATATCCGGATAGCGGCGAAAACATTGTGGATGCGCTGGCCGTGTTTCTG
CGTCGTCTGCATAGCATTCCGGTGTGCAACTGCCCGTTTAACAGCGATCGTGTGTTTCGTCTGGCCCAGG
CGCAGAGCCGTATGAACAACGGCCTGGTGGATGCGAGCGATTTTGATGATGAACGTAACGGCTGGCCGGT
GGAACAGGTGTGGAAAGAAATGCATAAACTGCTGCCGTTTAGCCCGGATAGCGTGGTGACCCACGGCGAT
TTTAGCCTGGATAACCTGATTTTCGATGAAGGCAAACTGATTGGCTGCATTGATGTGGGCCGTGTGGGCA
TTGCGGATCGTTATCAGGATCTGGCCATTCTGTGGAACTGCCTGGGCGAATTTAGCCCGAGCCTGCAAAA
ACGTCTGTTTCAGAAATATGGCATTGATAATCCGGATATGAACAAACTGCAATTTCATCTGATGCTGGAT
GAATTTTTCTAATAATTAATTGGACCGCGGTCCGCGCGTTGTCCTTTTCCGCTGCATAACCCTGCTTCGG
GGTCATTATAGCGATTTTTTCGGTATATCCATCCTTTTTCGCACGATATACAGGATTTTGCCAAAGGGTT
CGTGTAGACTTTCCTTGGTGTATCCAACGGCGTCAGCCGGGCAGGATAGGTGAAGTAGGCCCACCCGCGA
GCGGGTGTTCCTTCTTCACTGTCCCTTATTCGCACCTGGCGGTGCTCAACGGGAATCCTGCTCTGCGAGG
CTGGCCGTAGGCCGGCCGATCTGAAGATCAGCAGTTCAACCTGTTGATAGTACGTACTAAGCTCTCATGT
TTCACGTACTAAGCTCTCATGTTTAACGTACTAAGCTCTCATGTTTAACGAACTAAACCCTCATGGCTAA
CGTACTAAGCTCTCATGGCTAACGTACTAAGCTCTCATGTTTCACGTACTAAGCTCTCATGTTTGAACAA
TAAAATTAATATAAATCAGCAACTTAAATAGCCTCTAAGGTTTTAAGTTTTATAAGAAAAAAAAGAATAT
ATAAGGCTTTTAAAGCCTTTAAGGTTTAACGGTTGTGGACAACAAGCCAGGGATGTAACGCACTGAGAAG
CCCTTAGAGCCTCTCAAAGCAATTTTGAGTGACACAGGAACACTTAACGGCTGACATGGGGCGCGCCCAG
CTGTCTAGGGCGGCGGATTTGTCCTACTCAGGAGAGCGTTCACCGACAAACAACAGATAAAACGAAAGGC
CCAGTCTTTCGACTGAGCCTTTCGTTTTATTTGATGCCT
Features (pLannotate 1.2.2; 21 found; start..end, strand, type, name):
     85..284     -  mobile_element Tn7R (fragment): mini-Tn7 element (right end of the Tn7 transposon) Tn7
    308..402     +  terminator     lambda t0 terminator: transcription terminator from phage lambda
    412..441     +  CDS            CmR (fragment): chloramphenicol acetyltransferase confers resistance to chloramphenicol
    504..590     +  terminator     rrnB T1 terminator: Escherichia coli rrnB; transcription terminator T1 from the E. coli rrnB gene
    623..670     -  protein_bind   FRT: FLP-mediated recombination occurs in the 8-bp core sequence TCTAGAAA (Turan and Bode, 2011). FLP recombinase from the Saccharomyces cerevisiae 2μ plasmid
    711..739     +  promoter       Pc promoter: intI1 (promoter lies within the coding sequence); class 1 integron promoter
    928..1461    +  CDS            GmR: gentamycin acetyltransferase; aacC1; confers resistance to gentamycin
   1591..1624    -  protein_bind   FRT (minimal): supports FLP-mediated excision but not integration (Turan and Bode, 2011) FLP recombinase from the Saccharomyces cerevisiae 2μ plasmid
   1666..1694    +  promoter       tac promoter: strong E. coli promoter; hybrid between the trp and lac UV5 promoters
   1702..1718    +  protein_bind   lac operator: The lac repressor binds to the lac operator to inhibit transcription in E. coli. This inhibition can be relieved by adding lactose or isopropyl-β-D-thiogalactopyranoside (IPTG). lac repressor encoded by lacI
   1741..2454    +  CDS            hfriFP: hfriFP is a fluorescent protein published in 2013, derived from Herbaspirillum frisingense.
   2477..2571    +  terminator     lambda t0 terminator: transcription terminator from phage lambda
   2973..3138    -  mobile_element Tn7L: mini-Tn7 element (left end of the Tn7 transposon) Tn7
   3181..3626    +  promoter       sacB promoter: sacR; sacB promoter and control region
   3627..5048    +  CDS            SacB: secreted levansucrase that renders bacterial growth sensitive to sucrose; Bacillus subtilis sacB; negative selection marker
   5096..5120    +  CDS            lacZα (fragment): LacZα fragment of β-galactosidase; lacZ fragment
   5131..5225    +  terminator     lambda t0 terminator: transcription terminator from phage lambda
   5357..6169    +  CDS            aphA1: KKA1_ECOLX - Also known as nptI. Protein inferred from homology: Swiss-Prot protein existence level 3. Resistance to kanamycin and structurally-related aminoglycosides, including amikacin. From Escherichia coli.
   6339..6447    +  oriT           oriT: incP origin of transfer
   6458..6846    +  rep_origin     R6K γ ori: γ replication origin from E. coli plasmid R6K; requires the R6K initiator protein pi for replication
   6877..6963    -  terminator     rrnB T1 terminator: Escherichia coli rrnB; transcription terminator T1 from the E. coli rrnB gene
