[The description below was written by a language model from this plasmid's Addgene catalogue record and pLannotate feature annotations shown in this document.]
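Description:
pBC079 is a 6,969-nt mini-Tn7 delivery plasmid built on the pBCC090 backbone, described as a "Level 2" assembly for placing a strain-specific synthetic DNA barcode, bc106, into bacterial chromosomes by Tn7 insertion. It replicates from the R6K γ origin, which depends on the pi initiator protein. It is therefore maintained at low copy in pir-carrying E. coli hosts such as the diaminopimelic acid-auxotrophic strain BW29427, and it behaves as a suicide vector in recipients lacking pi. The backbone outside the transposon ends carries a kanamycin resistance gene (aphA1) for propagation and an incP oriT for conjugative mobilisation. It also carries sacB with its native promoter, which confers sucrose sensitivity and can serve as a counter-selection against cells retaining the plasmid backbone.

The payload lies between the Tn7R and Tn7L ends. It includes a gentamicin acetyltransferase gene (aacC1) driven by the class 1 integron Pc promoter and flanked by FRT sites, an arrangement that permits later FLP-mediated removal of the marker. Next comes a fluorescent protein cassette under the tac promoter with a lac operator. The catalogue calls this reporter GFP, whereas the automated annotation matched the coding sequence to hfriFP. Lambda t0 and rrnB T1 terminators insulate the cassettes. The bc106 barcode is not annotated as a separate feature; it may sit in the unannotated stretch between the reporter's terminator and Tn7L, but the record does not give its position. No Tn7 transposase genes are annotated, so transposition presumably relies on a helper supplied in trans. The associated publication used such chromosomal barcodes to track near-isogenic bacterial strains simultaneously in plant microbiota.
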