Addgene plasmid #202238: pBC079
Purpose: Level 2 for strain-specific barcode DNA tag with bc106 through Tn7 bacterial insertion, Gentamicin selectable marker and GFP fluorescent marker
Depositing lab: Paul Schulze-Lefert. Depositing organization: Max Planck Institute for Plant Breeding Research. Publication: Chromosomal barcodes for simultaneous tracking of near-isogenic bacterial strains in plant microbiota. Ordon J, Thouin J, Nakano RT, Ma KW, Zhang P, Huettel B, Garrido-Oter R, Schulze-Lefert P. Nat Microbiol. 2024 Apr;9(4):1117-1129. doi: 10.1038/s41564-024-01619-8. Epub 2024 Mar 19. PubMed 38503974.
Backbone
  Vector backbone: pBCC090
  Vector type: Bacterial Expression
  Selectable markers: Gentamicin
Growth in bacteria
  Bacterial resistance: Kan + DAP
  Growth temperature: 37°C
  Growth strain: E.coli BW29427
  Growth instructions: Requires media that contains DAP. A supplement
  Copy number: Low Copy
Gene/Insert
  Gene/Insert name: bc106
  Species: Synthetic
  Cloning method: Restriction Enzyme; 5′ cloning site unknown (unknown if destroyed)
Terms and licenses: Academic/Nonprofit Terms; Industry Terms: Not Available to Industry
Depositor comments: This plasmid can be transformed into E. coli BW29427 supplemented with 50 µg/mL of diaminopimelic acid (DAP) or any Pir1 strain. Please visit https://doi.org/10.1101/2023.04.20.537712 for bioRxiv preprint.
How to cite: pBC079 was a gift from Paul Schulze-Lefert (Addgene plasmid # 202238 ; http://n2t.net/addgene:202238 ; RRID:Addgene_202238)
